Addgene plasmid #202251: pBC124
Purpose: Level 2 for strain-specific barcode DNA tag with bc151 through Tn7 bacterial insertion, Kanamycin selectable marker and GFP fluorescent marker
Depositing lab: Paul Schulze-Lefert. Depositing organization: Max Planck Institute for Plant Breeding Research. Publication: Chromosomal barcodes for simultaneous tracking of near-isogenic bacterial strains in plant microbiota. Ordon J, Thouin J, Nakano RT, Ma KW, Zhang P, Huettel B, Garrido-Oter R, Schulze-Lefert P. Nat Microbiol. 2024 Apr;9(4):1117-1129. doi: 10.1038/s41564-024-01619-8. Epub 2024 Mar 19. PubMed 38503974.
Backbone
  Vector backbone: pBCC095
  Vector type: Bacterial Expression
  Selectable markers: Kanamycin
Growth in bacteria
  Bacterial resistance: Kan + DAP
  Growth temperature: 37°C
  Growth strain: E.coli BW29427
  Growth instructions: Requires media that contains DAP. A supplement
  Copy number: Low Copy
Gene/Insert
  Gene/Insert name: bc151
  Species: Synthetic
  Cloning method: Restriction Enzyme; 5′ cloning site unknown (unknown if destroyed)
Terms and licenses: Academic/Nonprofit Terms; Industry Terms: Not Available to Industry
Depositor comments: This plasmid can be transformed into E. coli BW29427 supplemented with 50 µg/mL of diaminopimelic acid (DAP) or any Pir1 strain. Please visit https://doi.org/10.1101/2023.04.20.537712 for bioRxiv preprint.
How to cite: pBC124 was a gift from Paul Schulze-Lefert (Addgene plasmid # 202251 ; http://n2t.net/addgene:202251 ; RRID:Addgene_202251)
