[The description below was written by a language model from this plasmid's Addgene catalogue record and pLannotate feature annotations shown in this document.]
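Description:
pBC124 is a low-copy bacterial mini-Tn7 delivery plasmid built on the pBCC095 backbone. It is described as a "Level 2" assembly for inserting a strain-specific DNA barcode, the synthetic tag bc151, into bacterial chromosomes by Tn7 transposition. The backbone carries an R6K γ origin, which replicates only where the pi initiator protein is supplied. The plasmid is therefore maintained in pir-type E. coli such as the diaminopimelic acid auxotroph BW29427 and acts as a suicide vector in recipient strains. An incP oriT allows conjugative transfer from the donor. The backbone also carries an aphA1 kanamycin resistance gene and a sacB cassette with its native promoter, which confers sucrose sensitivity and could be used to select against cells retaining the plasmid.

The transposable segment lies between the Tn7R and Tn7L ends. It contains a tac promoter with a lac operator driving a green fluorescent reporter. The annotation tool labels this reporter hfriFP, whereas the catalogue calls it GFP. It is followed by a lambda t0 terminator, with further lambda t0 and rrnB T1 terminators insulating the cassette.

Also within the Tn7 ends is an FRT-flanked unit that the automated annotation identifies as NOS promoter–bar–NOS terminator, so it could be excised by FLP recombinase. This does not match the catalogue's description of a kanamycin marker, and the only annotated kanamycin gene sits outside the Tn7 ends, so the record leaves the identity of the integrated marker unclear. The bc151 barcode is not annotated, and no Tn7 transposase genes appear, so transposase would presumably have to come from elsewhere. According to the associated publication title, such chromosomal barcodes are used to track near-isogenic bacterial strains simultaneously in plant microbiota.
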