Features (pLannotate 1.2.2; 22 found; start..end, strand, type, name):
     85..284     -  mobile_element Tn7R (fragment): mini-Tn7 element (right end of the Tn7 transposon) Tn7
    308..402     +  terminator     lambda t0 terminator: transcription terminator from phage lambda
    412..441     +  CDS            CmR (fragment): chloramphenicol acetyltransferase confers resistance to chloramphenicol
    504..590     +  terminator     rrnB T1 terminator: Escherichia coli rrnB; transcription terminator T1 from the E. coli rrnB gene
    623..670     -  protein_bind   FRT: FLP-mediated recombination occurs in the 8-bp core sequence TCTAGAAA (Turan and Bode, 2011). FLP recombinase from the Saccharomyces cerevisiae 2μ plasmid
    681..933     -  terminator     NOS terminator: nopaline synthase terminator and poly(A) signal
    956..1504    -  CDS            bar: PAT_STRHY - Experimental evidence at protein level: Swiss-Prot protein existence level 1. Inactivates phosphinothricin (PPT) by transfer of an acetyl group from acetyl CoA. Can also acetylate demethylphosphinothricin but not PTT or glutamate. This enzyme is an effector of phosphinothricin tripeptide (PTT or bialaphos) resistance. From Streptomyces hygroscopicus. Introduced by genetic manipulation and expressed in glufosinate-tolerant maize by Dekalb Genetics.
   1546..1725    -  promoter       NOS promoter: nopaline synthase promoter
   1803..1836    -  protein_bind   FRT (minimal): supports FLP-mediated excision but not integration (Turan and Bode, 2011) FLP recombinase from the Saccharomyces cerevisiae 2μ plasmid
   1878..1906    +  promoter       tac promoter: strong E. coli promoter; hybrid between the trp and lac UV5 promoters
   1914..1930    +  protein_bind   lac operator: The lac repressor binds to the lac operator to inhibit transcription in E. coli. This inhibition can be relieved by adding lactose or isopropyl-β-D-thiogalactopyranoside (IPTG). lac repressor encoded by lacI
   1953..2666    +  CDS            hfriFP: hfriFP is a fluorescent protein published in 2013, derived from Herbaspirillum frisingense.
   2689..2783    +  terminator     lambda t0 terminator: transcription terminator from phage lambda
   3228..3393    -  mobile_element Tn7L: mini-Tn7 element (left end of the Tn7 transposon) Tn7
   3436..3881    +  promoter       sacB promoter: sacR; sacB promoter and control region
   3882..5303    +  CDS            SacB: secreted levansucrase that renders bacterial growth sensitive to sucrose; Bacillus subtilis sacB; negative selection marker
   5351..5375    +  CDS            lacZα (fragment): LacZα fragment of β-galactosidase; lacZ fragment
   5386..5480    +  terminator     lambda t0 terminator: transcription terminator from phage lambda
   5612..6424    +  CDS            aphA1: KKA1_ECOLX - Also known as nptI. Protein inferred from homology: Swiss-Prot protein existence level 3. Resistance to kanamycin and structurally-related aminoglycosides, including amikacin. From Escherichia coli.
   6594..6702    +  oriT           oriT: incP origin of transfer
   6713..7101    +  rep_origin     R6K γ ori: γ replication origin from E. coli plasmid R6K; requires the R6K initiator protein pi for replication
   7132..7218    -  terminator     rrnB T1 terminator: Escherichia coli rrnB; transcription terminator T1 from the E. coli rrnB gene
>Addgene plasmid #202251 | pBC124 | addgene full sequence | sequence record 418911 | Addgene NGS Result
TTAATTAAAGCGGATAACAATTTCACACAGGAGGCCGCCTAGGCCGCGGCCGCGCGAATTTGCCGAATTC
GGATCCGGAGGGAGTGTGGGCGGACAATAAAGTCTTAAACTGAACAAAATAGATCTAAACTATGACAATA
AAGTCTTAAACTAGACAGAATAGTTGTAAACTGAAATCAGTCCAGTTATGCTGTGAAAAAGCATACTGGA
CTTTTGTTATGGCTAAAGCAAACTCTTCATTTTCTGAAGTGCAAATTGCCCGTCGTATTAAAGAGGGGCG
TGGCGCTGCAAGAATTCAAGCTTGGAGGACTCCTGTTGATAGATCCAGTAATGACCTCAGAACTCCATCT
GGATTTGTTCAGAACGCTCGGTTGCCGCCGGGCGTTTTTTATTGGTGAGAATCCAAGCTAGACTGCGATG
AGTGGCAGGGCGGGGCGTAATTTCTTAAGGCAGTTATTGGTGCCCTTAAACGCCTGGGGTAATGACTCTC
TAGCTTGAGGCATCAAATAAAACGAAAGGCTCAGTCGAAAGACTGGGCCTTTCGTTTTATCTGTTGTTTG
TCGGTGAACGCTCTCCTGAGTAGGACAAATCCGCCCGCCGCTGCAAGAATTCAAGCTTGGAGGAAGTTCC
TATACTTTCTAGAGAATAGGAACTTCGGAATAGGAACTTCAATGCCGGTCGATCTAGTAACATAGATGAC
ACCGCGCGCGATAATTTATCCTAGTTTGCGCGCTATATTTTGTTTTCTATCGCGTATTAAATGTATAATT
GCGGGACTCTAATCATAAAAACCCATCTCATAAATAACGTCATGCATTACATGTTAATTATTACATGCTT
AACGTAATTCAACAGAAATTATATGATAATCATCGCAAGACCGGCAACAGGATTCAATCTTAAGAAACTT
TATTGCCAAATGTTTGAACGATCTGCTTGACTCTAGGGGTCATCAGATTTCGGTGACGGGCAGGACCGGA
CGGGGCGGCACCGGCAGGCTGAAGTCCAGCTGCCAGAAACCCACGTCATGCCAGTTCCCGTGCTTGAAGC
CGGCCGCCCGCAGCATGCCGCGGGGGGCATATCCGAGCGCCTCGTGCATGCGCACGCTCGGGTCGTTGGG
CAGCCCGATGACAGCGACCACGCTCTTGAAGCCCTGTGCCTCCAGGGACTTCAGCAGGTGGGTGTAGAGC
GTGGAGCCCAGTCCCGTCCGCTGGTGGCGGGGGGAGACGTACACGGTCGACTCGGCCGTCCAGTCGTAGG
CGTTGCGTGCCTTCCAGGGACCCGCGTAGGCGATGCCGGCGACCTCGCCGTCCACCTCGGCGACGAGCCA
GGGATAGCGCTCCCGCAGACGGACGAGGTCGTCCGTCCACTCCTGCGGTTCCTGCGGCTCGGTACGGAAG
TTGACCGTGCTTGTCTCGATGTAGTGGTTGACGATGGTGCAGACCGCCGGCATGTCCGCCTCGGTGGCAC
GGCGGATGTCGGCCGGGCGTCGTTCTGGGCTCATGGTAGATCCCCTCGATCGAGTTGAGAGTGAATATGA
GACTCTAATTGGATACCGAGGGGAATTTATGGAACGTCAGTGGAGCATTTTTGACAAGAAATATTTGCTA
GCTGATAGTGACCTTAGGCGACTTTTGAACGCGCAATAATGGTTTCTGACGTATGTGCTTAGCTCATTAA
ACTCCAGAAACCCGCGGCTCAGTGGCTCCTTCAACGTTGCGGTTCTGTCAGTTCCAAACGTAAAACGGCT
TGTCCCGCGTCATCGGCGGGGGTCATAACGTGACTCCCTTAATTCTCAGCTTGAAGTTCCTATACTTTCT
AGAGAATAGGAACTTCGGAATAGGTACTTCCGCTACTAGAATTCGAGCGGGGAATTCTTGACAATTAATC
ATCGGCTCGTATAATGTGTGGAATTGTGAGCGGATAACAATTTTCACACAGGAAACAGCTAAATGCGTAA
AGGAGAAGAACTTTTCACTGGAGTTGTCCCAATTCTTGTTGAATTAGATGGTGATGTTAATGGGCACAAA
TTTTCTGTCAGTGGAGAGGGTGAAGGTGATGCAACATACGGAAAACTTACCCTTAAATTTATTTGCACTA
CTGGAAAACTACCTGTTCCATGGCCAACACTTGTCACTACTTTCGGTTATGGTGTTCAATGCTTTGCGAG
ATACCCAGATCATATGAAACAGCATGACTTTTTCAAGAGTGTCATGCCCGAAGGTTATGTACAGGAAAGA
ACTATATTTTTCAAAGATGACGGGAACTACAAGACACGTGCTGAAGTCAAGTTTGAAGGTGATACCCTTG
TTAATAGAATCGAGTTAAAAGGTATTGATTTTAAAGAAGATGGAAACATTCTTGGACACAAATTGGAATA
CAACTATAACTCACACAATGTATACATCATGGCAGACAAACAAAAGAATGGAATCAAAGTTAACTTCAAA
ATTAGACACAACATTGAAGATGGAAGCGTTCAACTAGCAGACCATTATCAACAAAATACTCCAATTGGCG
ATGGCCCTGTCCTTTTACCAGACAACCATTACCTGTCCACACAATCTGCCCTTTCGAAAGATCCCAACGA
AAAGAGAGACCACATGGTCCTTCTTGAGTTTGTAACAGCTGCTGGGATTACACATGGCATGGATGAACTA
TACAAATGAGCTTAATTAGCTGAGCTTGGACTCCTGTTGATAGATCCAGTAATGACCTCAGAACTCCATC
TGGATTTGTTCAGAACGCTCGGTTGCCGCCGGGCGTTTTTTATTGGTGAGAATCTCCCGCTTTACGAATT
CCCATGGGGAGCATGCGGAGTTACGTCATCCCCACCTTCCGCTGCGTTCTTCATCGATGCCCGCTTAGTG
ATATGCTTAAAACTCCAAGCACAGCCTTCTCCCCAATGCGAAACGCTTGACGTCAGCCGACGGTTGTAGG
CATTAATGGCAGCCTCGGCGAGGAGTGGGATATATCTCCGCATTAATGAACACCTAACGTAGCTATATAG
GACACAGTTGCATTAATGACACGGTTGAAGACCATAGTAGGAGATTCGTACATTTGCAACTGTGTCCTAT
ATAGCTACGTTAGGTGTTCATTGGGGATGCTGGTTGTCATTGCCCCTCCTTCCTCTAAGTGATAAGGTTA
CTTCCTCTAAATGACCAAGCAGGGTATCTAATCCTGTTAACGCTCGCTCAGAGAATTCGCATGCGGAGTC
GAGGGAGAACCAGATAAGTGAAATCTAGTTCCAAACTATTTTGTCATTTTTAATTTTCGTATTAGCTTAC
GACGCTACACCCAGTTCCCATCTATTTTGTCACTCTTCCCTAAATAATCCTTAAAAACTCCATTTCCACC
CCTCCCAGTTCCCAACTATTTTGTCCGCCCACACGCTGAGCGAATTCCACGCTTGTGGAATTCCTCGAGG
GAGTTCACATATACCTGCCGTTCACTATTATTTAGTGAAATGAGATATTATGATATTTTCTGAATTGTGA
TTAAAAAGGCAACTTTATGCCCATGCAACAGAAACTATAAAAAATACAGAGAATGAAAAGAAACAGATAG
ATTTTTTAGTTCTTTAGGCCCGTAGTCTGCAAATCCTTTTATGATTTTCTATCAAACAAAAGAGGAAAAT
AGACCAGTTGCAATCCAAACGAGAGTCTAATAGAATGAGGTCGAAAAGTAAATCGCGCGGGTTTGTTACT
GATAAAGCAGGCAAGACCTAAAATGTGTAAAGGGCAAAGTGTATACTTTGGCGTCACCCCTTACATATTT
TAGGTCTTTTTTTATTGTGCGTAACTAACTTGCCATCTTCAAACAGGAGGGCTGGAAGAAGCAGACCGCT
AACACAGTACATAAAAAAGGAGACATGAACGATGAACATCAAAAAGTTTGCAAAACAAGCAACAGTATTA
ACCTTTACTACCGCACTGCTGGCAGGAGGCGCAACTCAAGCGTTTGCGAAAGAAACGAACCAAAAGCCAT
ATAAGGAAACATACGGCATTTCCCATATTACACGCCATGATATGCTGCAAATCCCTGAACAGCAAAAAAA
TGAAAAATATCAAGTTCCTGAATTCGATTCGTCCACAATTAAAAATATCTCTTCTGCAAAAGGCCTGGAC
GTTTGGGACAGCTGGCCATTACAAAACGCTGACGGCACTGTCGCAAACTATCACGGCTACCACATCGTCT
TTGCATTAGCCGGAGATCCTAAAAATGCGGATGACACATCGATTTACATGTTCTATCAAAAAGTCGGCGA
AACTTCTATTGACAGCTGGAAAAACGCTGGCCGCGTCTTTAAAGACAGCGACAAATTCGATGCAAATGAT
TCTATCCTAAAAGACCAAACACAAGAATGGTCAGGTTCAGCCACATTTACATCTGACGGAAAAATCCGTT
TATTCTACACTGATTTCTCCGGTAAACATTACGGCAAACAAACACTGACAACTGCACAAGTTAACGTATC
AGCATCAGACAGCTCTTTGAACATCAACGGTGTAGAGGATTATAAATCAATCTTTGACGGTGACGGAAAA
ACGTATCAAAATGTACAGCAGTTCATCGATGAAGGCAACTACAGCTCAGGCGACAACCATACGCTGAGAG
ATCCTCACTACGTAGAAGATAAAGGCCACAAATACTTAGTATTTGAAGCAAACACTGGAACTGAAGATGG
CTACCAAGGCGAAGAATCTTTATTTAACAAAGCATACTATGGCAAAAGCACATCATTCTTCCGTCAAGAA
AGTCAAAAACTTCTGCAAAGCGATAAAAAACGCACGGCTGAGTTAGCAAACGGCGCTCTCGGTATGATTG
AGCTAAACGATGATTACACACTGAAAAAAGTGATGAAACCGCTGATTGCATCTAACACAGTAACAGATGA
AATTGAACGCGCGAACGTCTTTAAAATGAACGGCAAATGGTACCTGTTCACTGACTCCCGCGGATCAAAA
ATGACGATTGACGGCATTACGTCTAACGATATTTACATGCTTGGTTATGTTTCTAATTCTTTAACTGGCC
CATACAAGCCGCTGAACAAAACTGGCCTTGTGTTAAAAATGGATCTTGATCCTAACGATGTAACCTTTAC
TTACTCACACTTCGCTGTACCTCAAGCGAAAGGAAACAATGTCGTGATTACAAGCTATATGACAAACAGA
GGATTCTACGCAGACAAACAATCAACGTTTGCGCCAAGCTTCCTGCTGAACATCAAAGGCAAGAAAACAT
CTGTTGTCAAAGACAGCATCCTTGAACAAGGACAATTAACAGTTAACAAATAAATTCGCTGAGCGAGGAT
GCACATGTGACCGAGGGAAGCTTGCGGCCGCGTCGTGACTGGGAAAACCCTGGCGACTAGTCTTGGACTC
CTGTTGATAGATCCAGTAATGACCTCAGAACTCCATCTGGATTTGTTCAGAACGCTCGGTTGCCGCCGGG
CGTTTTTTATTGGTGAGAATCCAGGGGTCCCCAATAATTACGATTTAAATTTGTGTCTCAAAATCTCTGA
TGTTACATTGCACAAGATAAAAATATATCATCATGAACAATAAAACTGTCTGCTTACATAAACAGTAATA
CAAGGGGTGTTATGAGCCATATTCAGCGTGAAACGAGCTGTAGCCGTCCGCGTCTGAACAGCAACATGGA
TGCGGATCTGTATGGCTATAAATGGGCGCGTGATAACGTGGGTCAGAGCGGCGCGACCATTTATCGTCTG
TATGGCAAACCGGATGCGCCGGAACTGTTTCTGAAACATGGCAAAGGCAGCGTGGCGAACGATGTGACCG
ATGAAATGGTGCGTCTGAACTGGCTGACCGAATTTATGCCGCTGCCGACCATTAAACATTTTATTCGCAC
CCCGGATGATGCGTGGCTGCTGACCACCGCGATTCCGGGCAAAACCGCGTTTCAGGTGCTGGAAGAATAT
CCGGATAGCGGCGAAAACATTGTGGATGCGCTGGCCGTGTTTCTGCGTCGTCTGCATAGCATTCCGGTGT
GCAACTGCCCGTTTAACAGCGATCGTGTGTTTCGTCTGGCCCAGGCGCAGAGCCGTATGAACAACGGCCT
GGTGGATGCGAGCGATTTTGATGATGAACGTAACGGCTGGCCGGTGGAACAGGTGTGGAAAGAAATGCAT
AAACTGCTGCCGTTTAGCCCGGATAGCGTGGTGACCCACGGCGATTTTAGCCTGGATAACCTGATTTTCG
ATGAAGGCAAACTGATTGGCTGCATTGATGTGGGCCGTGTGGGCATTGCGGATCGTTATCAGGATCTGGC
CATTCTGTGGAACTGCCTGGGCGAATTTAGCCCGAGCCTGCAAAAACGTCTGTTTCAGAAATATGGCATT
GATAATCCGGATATGAACAAACTGCAATTTCATCTGATGCTGGATGAATTTTTCTAATAATTAATTGGAC
CGCGGTCCGCGCGTTGTCCTTTTCCGCTGCATAACCCTGCTTCGGGGTCATTATAGCGATTTTTTCGGTA
TATCCATCCTTTTTCGCACGATATACAGGATTTTGCCAAAGGGTTCGTGTAGACTTTCCTTGGTGTATCC
AACGGCGTCAGCCGGGCAGGATAGGTGAAGTAGGCCCACCCGCGAGCGGGTGTTCCTTCTTCACTGTCCC
TTATTCGCACCTGGCGGTGCTCAACGGGAATCCTGCTCTGCGAGGCTGGCCGTAGGCCGGCCGATCTGAA
GATCAGCAGTTCAACCTGTTGATAGTACGTACTAAGCTCTCATGTTTCACGTACTAAGCTCTCATGTTTA
ACGTACTAAGCTCTCATGTTTAACGAACTAAACCCTCATGGCTAACGTACTAAGCTCTCATGGCTAACGT
ACTAAGCTCTCATGTTTCACGTACTAAGCTCTCATGTTTGAACAATAAAATTAATATAAATCAGCAACTT
AAATAGCCTCTAAGGTTTTAAGTTTTATAAGAAAAAAAAGAATATATAAGGCTTTTAAAGCCTTTAAGGT
TTAACGGTTGTGGACAACAAGCCAGGGATGTAACGCACTGAGAAGCCCTTAGAGCCTCTCAAAGCAATTT
TGAGTGACACAGGAACACTTAACGGCTGACATGGGGCGCGCCCAGCTGTCTAGGGCGGCGGATTTGTCCT
ACTCAGGAGAGCGTTCACCGACAAACAACAGATAAAACGAAAGGCCCAGTCTTTCGACTGAGCCTTTCGT
TTTATTTGATGCCT
